Addgene plasmid #234043: pLenti-CR102
Purpose: expresses ABE8e(V106W) - SpG Cas9 base editor in a human T cell optimized lentiviral transfer plasmid
Depositing lab: Alexander Marson. Depositing organization: J. David Gladstone Institutes. Publication: Base-editing mutagenesis maps alleles to tune human T cell functions. Schmidt R, Ward CC, Dajani R, Armour-Garb Z, Ota M, Allain V, Hernandez R, Layeghi M, Xing G, Goudy L, Dorovskyi D, Wang C, Chen YY, Ye CJ, Shy BR, Gilbert LA, Eyquem J, Pritchard JK, Dodgson SE, Marson A. Nature. 2024 Jan;625(7996):805-812. doi: 10.1038/s41586-023-06835-6. Epub 2023 Dec 13. PubMed 38093011.
Backbone
  Vector backbone: pLenti-CR102
  Total vector size (bp): 13257
  Vector type: Lentiviral
  Selectable markers: Blasticidin
Growth in bacteria
  Bacterial resistance: Ampicillin, 100 μg/mL
  Growth temperature: 37°C
  Growth strain: NEB Stable
  Copy number: Low Copy
Gene/Insert
  Gene/Insert name: TadA8e(V106W)-SpG-Cas9(D10A)-P2A-blast
  Species: Streptococcus pyogenes for Cas9
Terms and licenses: Academic/Nonprofit Terms; Industry Terms: Not Available to Industry
How to cite: pLenti-CR102 was a gift from Alexander Marson (Addgene plasmid # 234043 ; http://n2t.net/addgene:234043 ; RRID:Addgene_234043)
