[The description below was written by a language model from this plasmid's Addgene catalogue record and pLannotate feature annotations shown in this document.]
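Description:
pLenti-CR102 is an HIV-1-based lentiviral transfer plasmid of about 13.3 kb that delivers an adenine base editor to mammalian cells and is described as optimized for human T cells. It is propagated in E. coli through a ColE1/pMB1-type origin and selected with ampicillin (AmpR with its bla promoter). The catalogue lists it as low copy and grown in a recombination-deficient stable strain, which is typical for LTR-containing plasmids. The backbone also carries remnants of older vectors: an SV40 promoter followed by gpt fragments, the SV40 small t intron and poly(A) signal, and fragments of TcR, bom and rop. The record assigns none of these a functional role.

The viral portion runs from a truncated 5' LTR through the Ψ packaging signal with a partial gag sequence, the Rev response element for Rev-dependent nuclear export of the genomic RNA, and the cPPT/CTS, which aids nuclear import. It ends in a ΔU3 self-inactivating 3' LTR, so the integrated provirus lacks LTR promoter activity. No WPRE is annotated.

Between these elements, an EF-1α core promoter drives a single open reading frame. It consists of an evolved E. coli TadA deaminase (TadA8e with the V106W substitution) fused to the SpG variant of Streptococcus pyogenes Cas9 carrying the D10A nickase mutation, followed by a P2A peptide and blasticidin S deaminase. The SpG variant relaxes PAM requirements, which broadens the targetable sites for A-to-G editing. The P2A link allows blasticidin selection of cells that express the editor. No guide RNA cassette is annotated, so guides are presumably supplied separately. The associated work used base-editing mutagenesis screens to map functional alleles in human T cells.
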