Features (pLannotate 1.2.2; 32 found; start..end, strand, type, name):
      2..590     +  rep_origin     ori: high-copy-number ColE1/pMB1/pBR322/pUC origin of replication
    773..829     +  CDS            lacI (fragment): lac repressor; lacI; The lac repressor binds to the lac operator to inhibit transcription in E. coli. This inhibition can be relieved by adding lactose or isopropyl-β-D-thiogalactopyranoside (IPTG).
    836..1165    +  promoter       SV40 promoter: SV40 enhancer and early promoter
   1365..1484    +  CDS            gpt (fragment): XGPT_ECOLI - Also known as gpp, gxu. Experimental evidence at protein level: Swiss-Prot protein existence level 1. Purine salvage pathway enzyme that catalyzes the transfer of the ribosyl-5-phosphate group from 5-phospho-alpha-D-ribose 1- diphosphate (PRPP) to the N9 position of the 6-oxopurines guanine and xanthine to form the corresponding ribonucleotides GMP (guanosine 5'- monophosphate) and XMP (xanthosine 5'-monophosphate), with the release of PPi. To a lesser extent, also acts on hypoxanthine (PubMed:9100006, PubMed:3886014). Does not ribophosphorylate adenine (PubMed:3886014). From Esch
   1484..1819    +  CDS            gpt (fragment): XGPT_ECOLI - Also known as gpp, gxu. Experimental evidence at protein level: Swiss-Prot protein existence level 1. Purine salvage pathway enzyme that catalyzes the transfer of the ribosyl-5-phosphate group from 5-phospho-alpha-D-ribose 1- diphosphate (PRPP) to the N9 position of the 6-oxopurines guanine and xanthine to form the corresponding ribonucleotides GMP (guanosine 5'- monophosphate) and XMP (xanthosine 5'-monophosphate), with the release of PPi. To a lesser extent, also acts on hypoxanthine (PubMed:9100006, PubMed:3886014). Does not ribophosphorylate adenine (PubMed:3886014). From Esch
   1914..2219    +  CDS            frsA (fragment): FRSA_ECOLI - Also known as yafA. Experimental evidence at protein level: Swiss-Prot protein existence level 1. Catalyzes the hydrolysis of esters (PubMed:15808744). Displays esterase activity toward pNP-butyrate (PubMed:15808744). May stimulate mixed-acid fermentation by acting as a fermentation/respiration switch that down-regulates respiration and up- regulates fermentation rates (PubMed:15169777). From Escherichia coli (strain K12).
   2223..2297    +  CDS            small t antigen (fragment): SV40 (simian virus 40) small t antigen
   2299..2364    +  intron         small t intron: SV40 (simian virus 40) small t antigen intron
   2494..2514    +  CDS            SV40 NLS: nuclear localization signal of SV40 (simian virus 40) large T antigen
   2833..2916    +  CDS            large T antigen (fragment): large T antigen from SV40 (simian virus 40)
   2939..3073    +  polyA_signal   SV40 poly(A) signal: SV40 polyadenylation signal
   3240..3569    +  CDS            nef (fragment): NEF_HV1BR - Experimental evidence at protein level: Swiss-Prot protein existence level 1. Extracellular Nef protein targets CD4(+) T-lymphocytes for apoptosis by interacting with CXCR4 surface receptors (PubMed:14990729). From Human immunodeficiency virus type 1 group M subtype B (isolate BRU/LAI) (HIV-1).
   3617..3874    +  LTR            5' LTR (truncated): truncated 5' long terminal repeat (LTR) from HIV-1
   3921..4046    +  misc_feature   HIV-1 Ψ: packaging signal of human immunodeficiency virus type 1
   4030..4368    +  CDS            HIV-1 gag (fragment): gag protein from human immunodeficiency virus 1; gag
   4543..4776    +  misc_feature   RRE: The Rev response element (RRE) of HIV-1 allows for Rev-dependent mRNA export from the nucleus to the cytoplasm.
   5153..5253    +  CDS            Rev (fragment): human immunodeficiency virus 1 (HIV-1) Rev protein; rev; enhances nuclear export of unspliced and incompletely spliced viral mRNAs
   5290..5407    +  misc_feature   cPPT/CTS: central polypurine tract and central termination sequence of HIV-1
   5444..5467    -  misc_feature   MCS (fragment): pBluescript multiple cloning site
   5468..5679    +  promoter       EF-1α core promoter: core promoter for human elongation factor EF-1α
   5758..6249    +  CDS            tadA: TADA_ECOLI - Also known as yfhC. Experimental evidence at protein level: Swiss-Prot protein existence level 1. Catalyzes the deamination of adenosine to inosine at the wobble position 34 of tRNA(Arg2). Essential for cell viability. From Escherichia coli (strain K12).
   6352..7953    +  CDS            dCas9(N): N-terminal portion of catalytically inactive Streptococcus pyogenes dCas9 carrying the D10A mutation (Zetsche et al., 2015)
   7954..10448   +  CDS            Cas9(C) (fragment): C-terminal portion of Streptococcus pyogenes Cas9 (Zetsche et al., 2015)
  10585..10981   +  CDS            BSD (fragment): blasticidin S deaminase; Aspergillus terreus BSD; confers resistance to blasticidin
  11010..11078   +  CDS            nef (fragment): NEF_HV1Z2 - Experimental evidence at protein level: Swiss-Prot protein existence level 1. Extracellular Nef protein targets CD4(+) T-lymphocytes for apoptosis by interacting with CXCR4 surface receptors. From Human immunodeficiency virus type 1 group M subtype D (isolate Z2/CDC-Z34) (HIV-1).
  11080..11313   +  LTR            3' LTR (ΔU3): self-inactivating 3' long terminal repeat (LTR) from HIV-1
  11338..11356   -  promoter       SP6 promoter: promoter for bacteriophage SP6 RNA polymerase
  11584..11863   +  CDS            TcR (fragment): tetracycline efflux protein; tet; confers resistance to tetracycline
  11864..11912   -  misc_feature   bom (fragment): basis of mobility region from pBR322
  12014..12049   -  CDS            rop (fragment): Rop protein, which maintains plasmids at low copy number; rop
  12144..12248   +  promoter       AmpR promoter: bla
  12249..13109   +  CDS            AmpR: β-lactamase; bla; confers resistance to ampicillin, carbenicillin, and related antibiotics
>Addgene plasmid #234043 | pLenti-CR102 | addgene full sequence | sequence record 465066 | Addgene NGS Result
CTTGAGATCCTTTTTTTCTGCGCGTAATCTGCTGCTTGCAAACAAAAAAACCACCGCTACCAGCGGTGGT
TTGTTTGCCGGATCAAGAGCTACCAACTCTTTTTCCGAAGGTAACTGGCTTCAGCAGAGCGCAGATACCA
AATACTGTTCTTCTAGTGTAGCCGTAGTTAGGCCACCACTTCAAGAACTCTGTAGCACCGCCTACATACC
TCGCTCTGCTAATCCTGTTACCAGTGGCTGCTGCCAGTGGCGATAAGTCGTGTCTTACCGGGTTGGACTC
AAGACGATAGTTACCGGATAAGGCGCAGCGGTCGGGCTGAACGGGGGGTTCGTGCACACAGCCCAGCTTG
GAGCGAACGACCTACACCGAACTGAGATACCTACAGCGTGAGCTATGAGAAAGCGCCACGCTTCCCGAAG
GGAGAAAGGCGGACAGGTATCCGGTAAGCGGCAGGGTCGGAACAGGAGAGCGCACGAGGGAGCTTCCAGG
GGGAAACGCCTGGTATCTTTATAGTCCTGTCGGGTTTCGCCACCTCTGACTTGAGCGTCGATTTTTGTGA
TGCTCGTCAGGGGGGCGGAGCCTATGGAAAAACGCCAGCAACGCGGCCTTTTTACGGTTCCTGGCCTTTT
GCTGGCCTTTTGCTCACATGTTCTTTCCTGCGTTATCCCCTGATTCTGTGGATAACCGTATTACCGCCTT
TGAGTGAGCTGATACCGCTCGCCGCAGCCGAACGACCGAGCGCAGCGAGTCAGTGAGCGAGGAAGCGGAA
GAGCGCCCAATACGCAAACCGCCTCTCCCCGCGCGTTGGCCGATTCATTAATGCAGCTGTGGAATGTGTG
TCAGTTAGGGTGTGGAAAGTCCCCAGGCTCCCCAGCAGGCAGAAGTATGCAAAGCATGCATCTCAATTAG
TCAGCAACCAGGTGTGGAAAGTCCCCAGGCTCCCCAGCAGGCAGAAGTATGCAAAGCATGCATCTCAATT
AGTCAGCAACCATAGTCCCGCCCCTAACTCCGCCCATCCCGCCCCTAACTCCGCCCAGTTCCGCCCATTC
TCCGCCCCATGGCTGACTAATTTTTTTTATTTATGCAGAGGCCGAGGCCGCCTCGGCCTCTGAGCTATTC
CAGAAGTAGTGAGGAGGCTTTTTTGGAGGCCTAGGCTTTTGCAAAAAGCTTGGACACAAGACAGGCTTGC
GAGATATGTTTGAGAATACCACTTTATCCCGCGTCAGGGAGAGGCAGTGCGTAAAAAGACGCGGACTCAT
GTGAAATACTGGTTTTTAGTGCGCCAGATCTCTATAATCTCGCGCAACCTATTTTCCCCTCGAACACTTT
TTAAGCCGTAGATAAACAGGCTGGGACACTTCACATGAGCGAAAAATACATCGTCACCTGGGACATGTTG
CAGATCCATGCACGTAAACTCGCAAGCCGACTGATGCCTTCTGAACAATGGAAAGGCATTATTGCCGTAA
GCCGTGGCGGTCTGTACCGGGTGCGTTACTGGCGCGTGAACTGGGTATTCGTCATGTCGATACCGTTTGT
ATTTCCAGCTACGATCACGACAACCAGCGCGAGCTTAAAGTGCTGAAACGCGCAGAAGGCGATGGCGAAG
GCTTCATCGTTATTGATGACCTGGTGGATACCGGTGGTACTGCGGTTGCGATTCGTGAAATGTATCCAAA
AGCGCACTTTGTCACCATCTTCGCAAAACCGGCTGGTCGTCCGCTGGTTGATGACTATGTTGTTGATATC
CCGCAAGATACCTGGATTGAACAGCCGTGGGATATGGGCGTCGTATTCGTCCCGCCAATCTCCGGTCGCT
AATCTTTTCAACGCCTGGCACTGCCGGGCGTTGTTCTTTTTAACTTCAGGCGGGTTACAATAGTTTCCAG
TAAGTATTCTGGAGGCTGCATCCATGACACAGGCAAACCTGAGCGAAACCCTGTTCAAACCCCGCTTTAA
ACATCCTGAAACCTCGACGCTAGTCCGCCGCTTTAATCACGGCGCACAACCGCCTGTGCAGTCGGCCCTT
GATGGTAAAACCATCCCTCACTGGTATCGCATGATTAACCGTCTGATGTGGATCTGGCGCGGCATTGACC
CACGCGAAATCCTCGACGTCCAGGCACGTATTGTGATGAGCGATGCCGAACGTACCGACGATGATTTATA
CGATACGGTGATTGGCTACCGTGGCGGCAACTGGATTTATGAGTGGGCCCCGGATCTTTGTGAAGGAACC
TTACTTCTGTGGTGTGACATAATTGGACAAACTACCTACAGAGATTTAAAGCTCTAAGGTAAATATAAAA
TTTTTAAGTGTATAATGTGTTAAACTACTGATTCTAATTGTTTGTGTATTTTAGATTCCAACCTATGGAA
CTGATGAATGGGAGCAGTGGTGGAATGCCTTTAATGAGGAAAACCTGTTTTGCTCAGAAGAAATGCCATC
TAGTGATGATGAGGCTACTGCTGACTCTCAACATTCTACTCCTCCAAAAAAGAAGAGAAAGGTAGAAGAC
CCCAAGGACTTTCCTTCAGAATTGCTAAGTTTTTTGAGTCATGCTGTGTTTAGTAATAGAACTCTTGCTT
GCTTTGCTATTTACACCACAAAGGAAAAAGCTGCACTGCTATACAAGAAAATTATGGAAAAATATTCTGT
AACCTTTATAAGTAGGCATAACAGTTATAATCATAACATACTGTTTTTTCTTACTCCACACAGGCATAGA
GTGTCTGCTATTAATAACTATGCTCAAAAATTGTGTACCTTTAGCTTTTTAATTTGTAAAGGGGTTAATA
AGGAATATTTGATGTATAGTGCCTTGACTAGAGATCATAATCAGCCATACCACATTTGTAGAGGTTTTAC
TTGCTTTAAAAAACCTCCCACACCTCCCCCTGAACCTGAAACATAAAATGAATGCAATTGTTGTTGTTAA
CTTGTTTATTGCAGCTTATAATGGTTACAAATAAAGCAATAGCATCACAAATTTCACAAATAAAGCATTT
TTTTCACTGCATTCTAGTTGTGGTTTGTCCAAACTCATCAATGTATCTTATCATGTCTGGATCAACTGGA
TAACTCAAGCTAACCAAAATCATCCCAAACTTCCCACCCCATACCCTATTACCACTGCCAATTACCTGTG
GTTTCATTTACTCTAAACCTGTGATTCCTCTGAATTATTTTCATTTTAAAGAAATTGTATTTGTTAAATA
TGTACTACAAACTTAGTAGTTGGAAGGGCTAATTCACTCCCAAAGAAGACAAGATATCCTTGATCTGTGG
ATCTACCACACACAAGGCTACTTCCCTGATTAGCAGAACTACACACCAGGGCCAGGGGTCAGATATCCAC
TGACCTTTGGATGGTGCTACAAGCTAGTACCAGTTGAGCCAGATAAGGTAGAAGAGGCCAATAAAGGAGA
GAACACCAGCTTGTTACACCCTGTGAGCCTGCATGGGATGGATGACCCGGAGAGAGAAGTGTTAGAGTGG
AGGTTTGACAGCCGCCTAGCATTTCATCACGTGGCCCGAGAGCTGCATCCGGAGTACTTCAAGAACTGCT
GATATCGAGCTTGCTACAAGGGACTTTCCGCTGGGGACTTTCCAGGGAGGCGTGGCCTGGGCGGGACTGG
GGAGTGGCGAGCCCTCAGATCCTGCATATAAGCAGCTGCTTTTTGCCTGTACTGGGTCTCTCTGGTTAGA
CCAGATCTGAGCCTGGGAGCTCTCTGGCTAACTAGGGAACCCACTGCTTAAGCCTCAATAAAGCTTGCCT
TGAGTGCTTCAAGTAGTGTGTGCCCGTCTGTTGTGTGACTCTGGTAACTAGAGATCCCTCAGACCCTTTT
AGTCAGTGTGGAAAATCTCTAGCAGTGGCGCCCGAACAGGGACTTGAAAGCGAAAGGGAAACCAGAGGAG
CTCTCTCGACGCAGGACTCGGCTTGCTGAAGCGCGCACGGCAAGAGGCGAGGGGCGGCGACTGGTGAGTA
CGCCAAAAATTTTGACTAGCGGAGGCTAGAAGGAGAGAGATGGGTGCGAGAGCGTCAGTATTAAGCGGGG
GAGAATTAGATCGCGATGGGAAAAAATTCGGTTAAGGCCAGGGGGAAAGAAAAAATATAAATTAAAACAT
ATAGTATGGGCAAGCAGGGAGCTAGAACGATTCGCAGTTAATCCTGGCCTGTTAGAAACATCAGAAGGCT
GTAGACAAATACTGGGACAGCTACAACCATCCCTTCAGACAGGATCAGAAGAACTTAGATCATTATATAA
TACAGTAGCAACCCTCTATTGTGTGCATCAAAGGATAGAGATAAAAGACACCAAGGAAGCTTTAGACAAG
ATAGAGGAAGAGCAAAACAAAAGTAAGACCACCGCACAGCAAGCGGCCGGCCGCTGATCTTCAGACCTGG
AGGAGGAGATATGAGGGACAATTGGAGAAGTGAATTATATAAATATAAAGTAGTAAAAATTGAACCATTA
GGAGTAGCACCCACCAAGGCAAAGAGAAGAGTGGTGCAGAGAGAAAAAAGAGCAGTGGGAATAGGAGCTT
TGTTCCTTGGGTTCTTGGGAGCAGCAGGAAGCACTATGGGCGCAGCGTCAATGACGCTGACGGTACAGGC
CAGACAATTATTGTCTGGTATAGTGCAGCAGCAGAACAATTTGCTGAGGGCTATTGAGGCGCAACAGCAT
CTGTTGCAACTCACAGTCTGGGGCATCAAGCAGCTCCAGGCAAGAATCCTGGCTGTGGAAAGATACCTAA
AGGATCAACAGCTCCTGGGGATTTGGGGTTGCTCTGGAAAACTCATTTGCACCACTGCTGTGCCTTGGAA
TGCTAGTTGGAGTAATAAATCTCTGGAACAGATTTGGAATCACACGACCTGGATGGAGTGGGACAGAGAA
ATTAACAATTACACAAGCTTAATACACTCCTTAATTGAAGAATCGCAAAACCAGCAAGAAAAGAATGAAC
AAGAATTATTGGAATTAGATAAATGGGCAAGTTTGTGGAATTGGTTTAACATAACAAATTGGCTGTGGTA
TATAAAATTATTCATAATGATAGTAGGAGGCTTGGTAGGTTTAAGAATAGTTTTTGCTGTACTTTCTATA
GTGAATAGAGTTAGGCAGGGATATTCACCATTATCGTTTCAGACCCACCTCCCAACCCCGAGGGGACCCG
ACAGGCCCGAAGGAATAGAAGAAGAAGGTGGAGAGAGAGACAGAGACAGATCCATTCGATTAGTGAACGG
ATCTCGACGGTATCGCCAAATGGCAGTATTCATCCACAATTTTAAAAGAAAAGGGGGGATTGGGGGGTAC
AGTGCAGGGGAAAGAATAGTAGACATAATAGCAACAGACATACAAACTAAAGAATTACAAAAACAAATTA
CAAAAATTCAAAATTTTCGGGTTTATTACAGGGACAGCAGAGATCCAGTTTGGATCGATAAGCTTGATAT
CGAATTCGGGCAGAGCGCACATCGCCCACAGTCCCCGAGAAGTTGGGGGGAGGGGTCGGCAATTGATCCG
GTGCCTAGAGAAGGTGGCGCGGGGTAAACTGGGAAAGTGATGTCGTGTACTGGCTCCGCCTTTTTCCCGA
GGGTGGGGGAGAACCGTATATAAGTGCAGTAGTCGCCGTGAACGTTCTTTTTCGCAACGGGTTTGCCGCC
AGAACACAGGGGATCCCCTGCAGGGCCACCATGAAACGGACAGCCGACGGAAGCGAGTTCGAGTCACCAA
AGAAGAAGCGGAAAGTCTCTGAGGTGGAGTTTTCCCACGAGTACTGGATGAGACATGCCCTGACCCTGGC
CAAGAGGGCACGGGATGAGAGGGAGGTGCCTGTGGGAGCCGTGCTGGTGCTGAACAATAGAGTGATCGGC
GAGGGCTGGAACAGAGCCATCGGCCTGCACGACCCAACAGCCCATGCCGAAATTATGGCCCTGAGACAGG
GCGGCCTGGTCATGCAGAACTACAGACTGATTGACGCCACCCTGTACGTGACATTCGAGCCTTGCGTGAT
GTGCGCCGGCGCCATGATCCACTCTAGGATCGGCCGCGTGGTGTTTGGATGGAGAAATTCTAAAAGAGGC
GCCGCAGGCTCCCTGATGAACGTGCTGAACTACCCCGGCATGAATCACCGCGTCGAAATTACCGAGGGAA
TCCTGGCAGATGAATGTGCCGCCCTGCTGTGCGATTTCTATCGGATGCCTAGACAGGTGTTCAATGCTCA
GAAGAAGGCCCAGAGCTCCATCAACTCCGGAGGATCTAGCGGAGGCTCCTCTGGCTCTGAGACACCTGGC
ACAAGCGAGAGCGCAACACCTGAAAGCAGCGGGGGCAGCAGCGGGGGGTCAGACAAGAAGTACAGCATCG
GCCTGGCCATCGGCACCAACTCTGTGGGCTGGGCCGTGATCACCGACGAGTACAAGGTGCCCAGCAAGAA
ATTCAAGGTGCTGGGCAACACCGACCGGCACAGCATCAAGAAGAACCTGATCGGAGCCCTGCTGTTCGAC
AGCGGCGAAACAGCCGAGGCCACCCGGCTGAAGAGAACCGCCAGAAGAAGATACACCAGACGGAAGAACC
GGATCTGCTATCTGCAAGAGATCTTCAGCAACGAGATGGCCAAGGTGGACGACAGCTTCTTCCACAGACT
GGAAGAGTCCTTCCTGGTGGAAGAGGATAAGAAGCACGAGCGGCACCCCATCTTCGGCAACATCGTGGAC
GAGGTGGCCTACCACGAGAAGTACCCCACCATCTACCACCTGAGAAAGAAACTGGTGGACAGCACCGACA
AGGCCGACCTGCGGCTGATCTATCTGGCCCTGGCCCACATGATCAAGTTCCGGGGCCACTTCCTGATCGA
GGGCGACCTGAACCCCGACAACAGCGACGTGGACAAGCTGTTCATCCAGCTGGTGCAGACCTACAACCAG
CTGTTCGAGGAAAACCCCATCAACGCCAGCGGCGTGGACGCCAAGGCCATCCTGTCTGCCAGACTGAGCA
AGAGCAGACGGCTGGAAAATCTGATCGCCCAGCTGCCCGGCGAGAAGAAGAATGGCCTGTTCGGAAACCT
GATTGCCCTGAGCCTGGGCCTGACCCCCAACTTCAAGAGCAACTTCGACCTGGCCGAGGATGCCAAACTG
CAGCTGAGCAAGGACACCTACGACGACGACCTGGACAACCTGCTGGCCCAGATCGGCGACCAGTACGCCG
ACCTGTTTCTGGCCGCCAAGAACCTGTCCGACGCCATCCTGCTGAGCGACATCCTGAGAGTGAACACCGA
GATCACCAAGGCCCCCCTGAGCGCCTCTATGATCAAGAGATACGACGAGCACCACCAGGACCTGACCCTG
CTGAAAGCTCTCGTGCGGCAGCAGCTGCCTGAGAAGTACAAAGAGATTTTCTTCGACCAGAGCAAGAACG
GCTACGCCGGCTACATTGACGGCGGAGCCAGCCAGGAAGAGTTCTACAAGTTCATCAAGCCCATCCTGGA
AAAGATGGACGGCACCGAGGAACTGCTCGTGAAGCTGAACAGAGAGGACCTGCTGCGGAAGCAGCGGACC
TTCGACAACGGCAGCATCCCCCACCAGATCCACCTGGGAGAGCTGCACGCCATTCTGCGGCGGCAGGAAG
ATTTTTACCCATTCCTGAAGGACAACCGGGAAAAGATCGAGAAGATCCTGACCTTCCGCATCCCCTACTA
CGTGGGCCCTCTGGCCAGGGGAAACAGCAGATTCGCCTGGATGACCAGAAAGAGCGAGGAAACCATCACC
CCCTGGAACTTCGAGGAAGTGGTGGACAAGGGCGCTTCCGCCCAGAGCTTCATCGAGCGGATGACCAACT
TCGATAAGAACCTGCCCAACGAGAAGGTGCTGCCCAAGCACAGCCTGCTGTACGAGTACTTCACCGTGTA
TAACGAGCTGACCAAAGTGAAATACGTGACCGAGGGAATGAGAAAGCCCGCCTTCCTGAGCGGCGAGCAG
AAAAAGGCCATCGTGGACCTGCTGTTCAAGACCAACCGGAAAGTGACCGTGAAGCAGCTGAAAGAGGACT
ACTTCAAGAAAATCGAGTGCTTCGACTCCGTGGAAATCTCCGGCGTGGAAGATCGGTTCAACGCCTCCCT
GGGCACATACCACGATCTGCTGAAAATTATCAAGGACAAGGACTTCCTGGACAATGAGGAAAACGAGGAC
ATTCTGGAAGATATCGTGCTGACCCTGACACTGTTTGAGGACAGAGAGATGATCGAGGAACGGCTGAAAA
CCTATGCCCACCTGTTCGACGACAAAGTGATGAAGCAGCTGAAGCGGCGGAGATACACCGGCTGGGGCAG
GCTGAGCCGGAAGCTGATCAACGGCATCCGGGACAAGCAGTCCGGCAAGACAATCCTGGATTTCCTGAAG
TCCGACGGCTTCGCCAACAGAAACTTCATGCAGCTGATCCACGACGACAGCCTGACCTTTAAAGAGGACA
TCCAGAAAGCCCAGGTGTCCGGCCAGGGCGATAGCCTGCACGAGCACATTGCCAATCTGGCCGGCAGCCC
CGCCATTAAGAAGGGCATCCTGCAGACAGTGAAGGTGGTGGACGAGCTCGTGAAAGTGATGGGCCGGCAC
AAGCCCGAGAACATCGTGATCGAAATGGCCAGAGAGAACCAGACCACCCAGAAGGGACAGAAGAACAGCC
GCGAGAGAATGAAGCGGATCGAAGAGGGCATCAAAGAGCTGGGCAGCCAGATCCTGAAAGAACACCCCGT
GGAAAACACCCAGCTGCAGAACGAGAAGCTGTACCTGTACTACCTGCAGAATGGGCGGGATATGTACGTG
GACCAGGAACTGGACATCAACCGGCTGTCCGACTACGATGTGGACCATATCGTGCCTCAGAGCTTTCTGA
AGGACGACTCCATCGACAACAAGGTGCTGACCAGAAGCGACAAGAACCGGGGCAAGAGCGACAACGTGCC
CTCCGAAGAGGTCGTGAAGAAGATGAAGAACTACTGGCGGCAGCTGCTGAACGCCAAGCTGATTACCCAG
AGAAAGTTCGACAATCTGACCAAGGCCGAGAGAGGCGGCCTGAGCGAACTGGATAAGGCCGGCTTCATCA
AGAGACAGCTGGTGGAAACCCGGCAGATCACAAAGCACGTGGCACAGATCCTGGACTCCCGGATGAACAC
TAAGTACGACGAGAATGACAAGCTGATCCGGGAAGTGAAAGTGATCACCCTGAAGTCCAAGCTGGTGTCC
GATTTCCGGAAGGATTTCCAGTTTTACAAAGTGCGCGAGATCAACAACTACCACCACGCCCACGACGCCT
ACCTGAACGCCGTCGTGGGAACCGCCCTGATCAAAAAGTACCCTAAGCTGGAAAGCGAGTTCGTGTACGG
CGACTACAAGGTGTACGACGTGCGGAAGATGATCGCCAAGAGCGAGCAGGAAATCGGCAAGGCTACCGCC
AAGTACTTCTTCTACAGCAACATCATGAACTTTTTCAAGACCGAGATTACCCTGGCCAACGGCGAGATCC
GGAAGCGGCCTCTGATCGAGACAAACGGCGAAACCGGGGAGATCGTGTGGGATAAGGGCCGGGATTTTGC
CACCGTGCGGAAAGTGCTGAGCATGCCCCAAGTGAATATCGTGAAAAAGACCGAGGTGCAGACAGGCGGC
TTCAGCAAAGAGTCTATCCTGCCCAAGAGGAACAGCGATAAGCTGATCGCCAGAAAGAAGGACTGGGACC
CTAAGAAGTACGGCGGCTTCCTGTGGCCCACCGTGGCCTATTCTGTGCTGGTGGTGGCCAAAGTGGAAAA
GGGCAAGTCCAAGAAACTGAAGAGTGTGAAAGAGCTGCTGGGGATCACCATCATGGAAAGAAGCAGCTTC
GAGAAGAATCCCATCGACTTTCTGGAAGCCAAGGGCTACAAAGAAGTGAAAAAGGACCTGATCATCAAGC
TGCCTAAGTACTCCCTGTTCGAGCTGGAAAACGGCCGGAAGAGAATGCTGGCCTCTGCCAAGCAGCTGCA
GAAGGGAAACGAACTGGCCCTGCCCTCCAAATATGTGAACTTCCTGTACCTGGCCAGCCACTATGAGAAG
CTGAAGGGCTCCCCCGAGGATAATGAGCAGAAACAGCTGTTTGTGGAACAGCACAAGCACTACCTGGACG
AGATCATCGAGCAGATCAGCGAGTTCTCCAAGAGAGTGATCCTGGCCGACGCTAATCTGGACAAAGTGCT
GTCCGCCTACAACAAGCACCGGGATAAGCCCATCAGAGAGCAGGCCGAGAATATCATCCACCTGTTTACC
CTGACCAATCTGGGAGCCCCTGCCGCCTTCAAGTACTTTGACACCACCATCGACCGGAAGCAGTACAGAA
GCACCAAAGAGGTGCTGGACGCCACCCTGATCCACCAGAGCATCACCGGCCTGTACGAGACACGGATCGA
CCTGTCTCAGCTGGGAGGTGACGAGGGAGCTGATAAGCGCACCGCCGATGGTTCCGAGTTCGAAAGCCCC
AAGAAGAAGAGGAAAGTCGGCTCCGGCGCAACAAACTTCTCTCTGCTGAAACAAGCCGGAGATGTCGAAG
AGAATCCTGGACCGATGGCCAAGCCTTTGTCTCAAGAAGAATCCACCCTCATTGAAAGAGCAACGGCTAC
AATCAACAGCATCCCCATCTCTGAAGACTACAGCGTCGCCAGCGCAGCTCTCTCTAGCGACGGCCGCATC
TTCACTGGTGTCAATGTATATCATTTTACTGGGGGACCTTGTGCAGAACTCGTGGTGCTGGGCACTGCTG
CTGCTGCGGCAGCTGGCAACCTGACTTGTATCGTCGCGATCGGAAATGAGAACAGGGGCATCTTGAGCCC
CTGCGGACGGTGCCGACAGGTGCTTCTCGATCTGCATCCTGGGATCAAAGCCATAGTGAAGGACAGTGAT
GGACAGCCGACGGCAGTTGGGATTCGTGAATTGCTGCCCTCTGGTTATGTGTGGGAGGGCTGAACGCGTC
GATGAGAGGAGTATTCGTGGTACCTTTAAGACCAATGACTTACAAGGCAGCTGTAGATCTTAGCCACTTT
TTAAAAGAAAAGGGGGGACTGGAAGGGCTAATTCACTCCCAACGAAGACAAGATCTGCTTTTTGCTTGTA
CTGGGTCTCTCTGGTTAGACCAGATCTGAGCCTGGGAGCTCTCTGGCTAACTAGGGAACCCACTGCTTAA
GCCTCAATAAAGCTTGCCTTGAGTGCTTCAAGTAGTGTGTGCCCGTCTGTTGTGTGACTCTGGTAACTAG
AGATCCCTCAGACCCTTTTAGTCAGTGTGGAAAATCTCTAGCAGCATCTAGAATTAATTCCGTGTATTCT
ATAGTGTCACCTAAATCGTATGTGTATGATACATAAGGTTATGTATTAATTGTAGCCGCGTTCTAACGAC
AATATGTACAAGCCTAATTGTGTAGCATCTGGCTTACTGAAGCAGACCCTATCATCTCTCTCGTAAACTG
CCGTCAGAGTCGGTTTGGTTGGACGAACCTTCTGAGTTTCTGGTAACGCCGTCCCGCACCCGGAAATGGT
CAGCGAACCAATCAGCAGGGTCATCGCTAGCCAGATCCTCTACGCCGGACGCATCGTGGCCGGCATCACC
GGCGCCACAGGTGCGGTTGCTGGCGCCTATATCGCCGACATCACCGATGGGGAAGATCGGGCTCGCCACT
TCGGGCTCATGAGCGCTTGTTTCGGCGTGGGTATGGTGGCAGGCCCCGTGGCCGGGGGACTGTTGGGCGC
CATCTCCTTGCATGCACCATTCCTTGCGGCGGCGGTGCTCAACGGCCTCAACCTACTACTGGGCTGCTTC
CTAATGCAGGAGTCGCATAAGGGAGAGCGTCGAATGGTGCACTCTCAGTACAATCTGCTCTGATGCCGCA
TAGTTAAGCCAGCCCCGACACCCGCCAACACCCGCTGACGCGCCCTGACGGGCTTGTCTGCTCCCGGCAT
CCGCTTACAGACAAGCTGTGACCGTCTCCGGGAGCTGCATGTGTCAGAGGTTTTCACCGTCATCACCGAA
ACGCGCGAGACGAAAGGGCCTCGTGATACGCCTATTTTTATAGGTTAATGTCATGATAATAATGGTTTCT
TAGACGTCAGGTGGCACTTTTCGGGGAAATGTGCGCGGAACCCCTATTTGTTTATTTTTCTAAATACATT
CAAATATGTATCCGCTCATGAGACAATAACCCTGATAAATGCTTCAATAATATTGAAAAAGGAAGAGTAT
GAGTATTCAACATTTCCGTGTCGCCCTTATTCCCTTTTTTGCGGCATTTTGCCTTCCTGTTTTTGCTCAC
CCAGAAACGCTGGTGAAAGTAAAAGATGCTGAAGATCAGTTGGGTGCACGAGTGGGTTACATCGAACTGG
ATCTCAACAGCGGTAAGATCCTTGAGAGTTTTCGCCCCGAAGAACGTTTTCCAATGATGAGCACTTTTAA
AGTTCTGCTATGTGGCGCGGTATTATCCCGTATTGACGCCGGGCAAGAGCAACTCGGTCGCCGCATACAC
TATTCTCAGAATGACTTGGTTGAGTACTCACCAGTCACAGAAAAGCATCTTACGGATGGCATGACAGTAA
GAGAATTATGCAGTGCTGCCATAACCATGAGTGATAACACTGCGGCCAACTTACTTCTGACAACGATCGG
AGGACCGAAGGAGCTAACCGCTTTTTTGCACAACATGGGGGATCATGTAACTCGCCTTGATCGTTGGGAA
CCGGAGCTGAATGAAGCCATACCAAACGACGAGCGTGACACCACGATGCCTGTAGCAATGGCAACAACGT
TGCGCAAACTATTAACTGGCGAACTACTTACTCTAGCTTCCCGGCAACAATTAATAGACTGGATGGAGGC
GGATAAAGTTGCAGGACCACTTCTGCGCTCGGCCCTTCCGGCTGGCTGGTTTATTGCTGATAAATCTGGA
GCCGGTGAGCGTGGGTCTCGCGGTATCATTGCAGCACTGGGGCCAGATGGTAAGCCCTCCCGTATCGTAG
TTATCTACACGACGGGGAGTCAGGCAACTATGGATGAACGAAATAGACAGATCGCTGAGATAGGTGCCTC
ACTGATTAAGCATTGGTAACTGTCAGACCAAGTTTACTCATATATACTTTAGATTGATTTAAAACTTCAT
TTTTAATTTAAAAGGATCTAGGTGAAGATCCTTTTTGATAATCTCATGACCAAAATCCCTTAACGTGAGT
TTTCGTTCCACTGAGCGTCAGACCCCGTAGAAAAGATCAAAGGATCTT
